Addgene plasmid #107816: pHBS996 TDP43 RRM-GFP A382T
Purpose: To test the effect of sequence on TDP43 droplet properties
Depositing lab: Rajat Rohatgi. Depositing organization: Stanford University.
Backbone
  Vector backbone: pCS2-Dest
  Vector type: Mammalian Expression
Growth in bacteria
  Bacterial resistance: Ampicillin, 100 μg/mL
  Growth temperature: 37°C
  Growth strain: DH5alpha
  Copy number: High Copy
Gene/Insert
  Gene/Insert name: TARDBP mutant
  Species: H. sapiens (human)
  Mutation: A382T mutation in LLPS reporter
  Entrez Gene: TARDBP (a.k.a. ALS10, TDP-43)
  Cloning method: Gibson Cloning
Terms and licenses: Academic/Nonprofit Terms; Industry Terms: Not Available to Industry
How to cite: pHBS996 TDP43 RRM-GFP A382T was a gift from Rajat Rohatgi (Addgene plasmid # 107816 ; http://n2t.net/addgene:107816 ; RRID:Addgene_107816)
