[The description below was written by a language model from this plasmid's Addgene catalogue record and pLannotate feature annotations shown in this document.]
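Description:
pHBS996 TDP43 RRM-GFP A382T is a mammalian expression plasmid built on the pCS2-Dest backbone, carrying a mutant human TARDBP (TDP-43) reporter used to study liquid-liquid phase separation. It is propagated in E. coli as a high-copy plasmid through a ColE1/pUC-type origin and selected with ampicillin via the β-lactamase gene. An f1 origin and remnants of the lac promoter/operator, lacI and lacZα regions are also present as backbone carry-over.

Expression is driven by the simian cytomegalovirus IE94 enhancer/promoter, which reads across the plasmid junction into the insert and is terminated by an SV40 polyadenylation signal. An SP6 promoter lies immediately upstream of the insert, allowing in vitro transcription of sense RNA, and T7 (partial) and T3 promoters sit downstream in the opposite orientation. The insert is flanked by attB1 and attB2 Gateway recombination sites, although the record lists Gibson assembly as the cloning method.

Within the attB sites, the sequenced record annotates a roughly 300 bp TDP-43 N-terminal fragment. The software matched it to the Xenopus orthologue, but the catalogue gives the species as human. This fragment is joined directly to superfolder GFP. About 480 bp of unannotated sequence follows the GFP. From the construct name and the A382T position, this probably encodes the TDP-43 C-terminal region carrying the mutation, with GFP standing in for the RNA recognition motifs, though the feature tables do not confirm this.

The stated purpose is to test how sequence changes, here A382T, affect TDP-43 droplet properties, with GFP fluorescence presumably serving as the readout in cells. The depositor and sequenced records agree closely in size and layout.
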