Features (pLannotate 1.2.2; 17 found; start..end, strand, type, name):
     35..53      +  promoter       SP6 promoter: promoter for bacteriophage SP6 RNA polymerase
    108..132     +  protein_bind   attB1: mutant version of attB; recombination site for the Gateway® BP reaction BP Clonase™
    478..1179    +  CDS            Superfolder GFP: Superfolder GFP is a basic (constitutively fluorescent) green fluorescent protein published in 2005, derived from Aequorea victoria. It is reported to be a very rapidly-maturing weak dimer.
   1660..1684    -  protein_bind   attB2: mutant version of attB; recombination site for the Gateway® BP reaction BP Clonase™
   1707..1724    -  promoter       T7 promoter (fragment): promoter for bacteriophage T7 RNA polymerase
   1729..1863    -  polyA_signal   SV40 poly(A) signal: SV40 polyadenylation signal
   1976..1994    -  promoter       T3 promoter: promoter for bacteriophage T3 RNA polymerase
   2039..2055    -  protein_bind   lac operator: The lac repressor binds to the lac operator to inhibit transcription in E. coli. This inhibition can be relieved by adding lactose or isopropyl-β-D-thiogalactopyranoside (IPTG). lac repressor encoded by lacI
   2063..2093    -  promoter       lac promoter: promoter for the E. coli lac operon
   2108..2129    -  protein_bind   CAP binding site: CAP binding activates transcription in the presence of cAMP. E. coli catabolite activator protein
   2142..2234    -  CDS            lacI (fragment): lac repressor; lacI; The lac repressor binds to the lac operator to inhibit transcription in E. coli. This inhibition can be relieved by adding lactose or isopropyl-β-D-thiogalactopyranoside (IPTG).
   2417..3005    -  rep_origin     ori: high-copy-number ColE1/pMB1/pBR322/pUC origin of replication
   3176..4036    -  CDS            AmpR: β-lactamase; bla; confers resistance to ampicillin, carbenicillin, and related antibiotics
   4037..4141    -  promoter       AmpR promoter: bla
   4194..4622    -  rep_origin     f1 ori (sequence partly withheld): f1 bacteriophage origin of replication; arrow indicates direction of (+) strand synthesis
   4627..4693    -  CDS            lacZα (fragment): LacZα fragment of β-galactosidase; lacZ fragment
   4696..5680    +  promoter       CMV IE94 promoter: enhancer/promoter region of simian cytomegalovirus major immediate early transcription unit IE94
>Addgene plasmid #107816 | pHBS996 TDP43 RRM-GFP A382T | depositor full sequence | sequence record 203568 | pHBS996 TDP43 RRM-GFP A382T sequence 5680 bps
CGCCATTCTGCCTGGGGACGTCGGAGCAAGCTTGATTTAGGTGACACTATAGAATACAAGCTACTTGTTC
TTTTTGCAGGATCCCATCGATTCGAATTCAAGGATCAACAAGTTTGTACAAAAAAGCAGGCTGGCGCCGG
TACCACCGGTGCCACCATGGGATCCATGTCTGAATATATTCGGGTAACCGAAGATGAGAACGATGAGCCC
ATTGAAATACCATCGGAAGACGATGGGACGGTGCTGCTCTCCACGGTTACAGCCCAGTTTCCAGGGGCGT
GTGGGCTTCGCTACAGGAATCCAGTGTCTCAGTGTATGAGAGGTGTCCGGCTGGTAGAAGGAATTCTGCA
TGCCCCAGATGCTGGCTGGGGAAATCTGGTGTATGTTGTCAACTATCCAAAAGATAACAAAAGAAAAATG
GATGAGACAGATGCTTCATCAGCAGTGAAAGTGAAAAGAGCAGTCCAGAAAACATCCAGTAAAGGAGAGG
AACTATTTACAGGTACTGTGCCTATCAAAGTCGAGCTGGACGGCGACGTAAACGGCCACAAGTTCAGCGT
GCGTGGCGAGGGCGAGGGCGATGCCACCGAGGGCAAGCTGACCCTGAAGTTCATCTGCACCACCGGCAAG
CTGCCGGTGCCGTGGCCGACCCTCGTGACCACCCTGACCTACGGCGTGCAGTGCTTCAGCCGCTACCCGG
ACCACATGAAGCGTCACGACTTCTTCAAGTCCGCCATGCCGGAAGGCTACGTCCAGGAGCGCACCATCGA
GTTCAAGGACGACGGCACCTACAAGACCCGCGCGGAGGTGAAGTTCGAGGGCGACACCCTGGTGAACCGC
ATCGAGCTGAAGGGCAACGACTTCAAGGAGGACGGCAACATCCTGGGTCACAAGCTGGAGTACAACCACA
ACAGCCACAACGTCCGTATCGAAGCCGACAAGCAGAAGAACGGCATCAAGGCTAACTTCAAGATCCGCCA
CAACGTTGAGGACGGCAGCCAGCAGGAAGCCGACCACAAACAGCAGAACACCCCGATCGGCGACGGCCCG
GTGCGCCTGCCGGACAACCACTATCTGAGCACCCAGACCACGCTGAGCAAAGACCCGAACGAGAAGCGCG
ATCACATGGTCCTGAAGGAGTTCGTGACGGCAGCCGGTATCACTAAAGGTGAAGATGAAAGTGGATCCAA
TGCCGAACCTAAGCACAATAGCAATAGACAGTTAGAAAGAAGTGGAAGATTTGGTGGTAATCCAGGTGGC
TTTGGGAATCAGGGTGGATTTGGTAATAGCAGAGGGGGTGGAGCTGGTTTGGGAAACAATCAAGGTAGTA
ATATGGGTGGTGGGATGAACTTTGGTGCGTTCAGCATTAATCCAGCCATGATGGCTGCCGCCCAGGCAGC
ACTACAGAGCAGTTGGGGTATGATGGGCATGTTAGCCAGCCAGCAGAACCAGTCAGGCCCATCGGGTAAT
AACCAAAACCAAGGCAACATGCAGAGGGAGCCAAACCAGGCCTTCGGTTCTGGAAATAACTCTTATAGTG
GCTCTAATTCTGGTGCAACAATTGGTTGGGGATCAGCATCCAATGCAGGGTCGGGCAGTGGTTTTAATGG
AGGCTTTGGCTCAAGCATGGATTCTAAGTCTTCTGGCTGGGGAATGTAGACCCAGCTTTCTTGTACAAAG
TGGTTGATCCTCTCGAGCCTCTAGAACTATAGTGAGTCGTATTACGTAGATCCAGACATGATAAGATACA
TTGATGAGTTTGGACAAACCACAACTAGAATGCAGTGAAAAAAATGCTTTATTTGTGAAATTTGTGATGC
TATTGCTTTATTTGTAACCATTATAAGCTGCAATAAACAAGTTAACAACAACAATTGCATTCATTTTATG
TTTCAGGTTCAGGGGGAGGTGTGGGAGGTTTTTTAATTCGCGGCCGCGGCGCCAATGCATTGGGCCCGGT
ACCCAGCTTTTGTTCCCTTTAGTGAGGGTTAATTGCGCGCTTGGCGTAATCATGGTCATAGCTGTTTCCT
GTGTGAAATTGTTATCCGCTCACAATTCCACACAACATACGAGCCGGAAGCATAAAGTGTAAAGCCTGGG
GTGCCTAATGAGTGAGCTAACTCACATTAATTGCGTTGCGCTCACTGCCCGCTTTCCAGTCGGGAAACCT
GTCGTGCCAGCTGCATTAATGAATCGGCCAACGCGCGGGGAGAGGCGGTTTGCGTATTGGGCGCTCTTCC
GCTTCCTCGCTCACTGACTCGCTGCGCTCGGTCGTTCGGCTGCGGCGAGCGGTATCAGCTCACTCAAAGG
CGGTAATACGGTTATCCACAGAATCAGGGGATAACGCAGGAAAGAACATGTGAGCAAAAGGCCAGCAAAA
GGCCAGGAACCGTAAAAAGGCCGCGTTGCTGGCGTTTTTCCATAGGCTCCGCCCCCCTGACGAGCATCAC
AAAAATCGACGCTCAAGTCAGAGGTGGCGAAACCCGACAGGACTATAAAGATACCAGGCGTTTCCCCCTG
GAAGCTCCCTCGTGCGCTCTCCTGTTCCGACCCTGCCGCTTACCGGATACCTGTCCGCCTTTCTCCCTTC
GGGAAGCGTGGCGCTTTCTCATAGCTCACGCTGTAGGTATCTCAGTTCGGTGTAGGTCGTTCGCTCCAAG
CTGGGCTGTGTGCACGAACCCCCCGTTCAGCCCGACCGCTGCGCCTTATCCGGTAACTATCGTCTTGAGT
CCAACCCGGTAAGACACGACTTATCGCCACTGGCAGCAGCCACTGGTAACAGGATTAGCAGAGCGAGGTA
TGTAGGCGGTGCTACAGAGTTCTTGAAGTGGTGGCCTAACTACGGCTACACTAGAAGGACAGTATTTGGT
ATCTGCGCTCTGCTGAAGCCAGTTACCTTCGGAAAAAGAGTTGGTAGCTCTTGATCCGGCAAACAAACCA
CCGCTGGTAGCGGTGGTTTTTTTGTTTGCAAGCAGCAGATTACGCGCAGAAAAAAAGGATCTCAAGAAGA
TCCTTTGATCTTTTCTACGGGGTCTGACGCTCAGTGGAACGAAAACTCACGTTAAGGGATTTTGGTCATG
AGATTATCAAAAAGGATCTTCACCTAGATCCTTTTAAATTAAAAATGAAGTTTTAAATCAATCTAAAGTA
TATATGAGTAAACTTGGTCTGACAGTTACCAATGCTTAATCAGTGAGGCACCTATCTCAGCGATCTGTCT
ATTTCGTTCATCCATAGTTGCCTGACTCCCCGTCGTGTAGATAACTACGATACGGGAGGGCTTACCATCT
GGCCCCAGTGCTGCAATGATACCGCGAGACCCACGCTCACCGGCTCCAGATTTATCAGCAATAAACCAGC
CAGCCGGAAGGGCCGAGCGCAGAAGTGGTCCTGCAACTTTATCCGCCTCCATCCAGTCTATTAATTGTTG
CCGGGAAGCTAGAGTAAGTAGTTCGCCAGTTAATAGTTTGCGCAACGTTGTTGCCATTGCTACAGGCATC
GTGGTGTCACGCTCGTCGTTTGGTATGGCTTCATTCAGCTCCGGTTCCCAACGATCAAGGCGAGTTACAT
GATCCCCCATGTTGTGCAAAAAAGCGGTTAGCTCCTTCGGTCCTCCGATCGTTGTCAGAAGTAAGTTGGC
CGCAGTGTTATCACTCATGGTTATGGCAGCACTGCATAATTCTCTTACTGTCATGCCATCCGTAAGATGC
TTTTCTGTGACTGGTGAGTACTCAACCAAGTCATTCTGAGAATAGTGTATGCGGCGACCGAGTTGCTCTT
GCCCGGCGTCAATACGGGATAATACCGCGCCACATAGCAGAACTTTAAAAGTGCTCATCATTGGAAAACG
TTCTTCGGGGCGAAAACTCTCAAGGATCTTACCGCTGTTGAGATCCAGTTCGATGTAACCCACTCGTGCA
CCCAACTGATCTTCAGCATCTTTTACTTTCACCAGCGTTTCTGGGTGAGCAAAAACAGGAAGGCAAAATG
CCGCAAAAAAGGGAATAAGGGCGACACGGAAATGTTGAATACTCATACTCTTCCTTTTTCAATATTATTG
AAGCATTTATCAGGGTTATTGTCTCATGAGCGGATACATATTTGAATGTATTTAGAAAAATAAACAAATA
GGGGTTCCGCGCACATTTCCCCGAAAAGTGCCACCTAAATTGTAAGCGTTAATATTTTGTTAAAATTCGC
GTTAAATTTTTGTTAAATCAGCTCATTTTTTAACCAATAGGCCGAAATCGGCAAAATCCCTTATAAATCA
AAAGAATAGACCGAGATAGGGT
[37 nt withheld, positions 4293-4329]
AAAGAACGTGGACTCCAACGTCAAAGG
[49 nt withheld, positions 4357-4405]
T
[91 nt withheld, positions 4407-4497]
G
[124 nt withheld, positions 4499-4622]
CCCATTCGCCATTCAGGCTGCGCAACTGTTGGGAAGGGCGATCGGTGCGGGCCTCTTCGCTATTACGCCA
GTCGACCATAGCCAATTCAATATGGCGTATATGGACTCATGCCAATTCAATATGGTGGATCTGGACCTGT
GCCAATTCAATATGGCGTATATGGACTCGTGCCAATTCAATATGGTGGATCTGGACCCCAGCCAATTCAA
TATGGCGGACTTGGCACCATGCCAATTCAATATGGCGGACTTGGCACTGTGCCAACTGGGGAGGGGTCTA
CTTGGCACGGTGCCAAGTTTGAGGAGGGGTCTTGGCCCTGTGCCAAGTCCGCCATATTGAATTGGCATGG
TGCCAATAATGGCGGCCATATTGGCTATATGCCAGGATCAATATATAGGCAATATCCAATATGGCCCTAT
GCCAATATGGCTATTGGCCAGGTTCAATACTATGTATTGGCCCTATGCCATATAGTATTCCATATATGGG
TTTTCCTATTGACGTAGATAGCCCCTCCCAATGGGCGGTCCCATATACCATATATGGGGCTTCCTAATAC
CGCCCATAGCCACTCCCCCATTGACGTCAATGGTCTCTATATATGGTCTTTCCTATTGACGTCATATGGG
CGGTCCTATTGACGTATATGGCGCCTCCCCCATTGACGTCAATTACGGTAAATGGCCCGCCTGGCTCAAT
GCCCATTGACGTCAATAGGACCACCCACCATTGACGTCAATGGGATGGCTCATTGCCCATTCATATCCGT
TCTCACGCCCCCTATTGACGTCAATGACGGTAAATGGCCCACTTGGCAGTACATCAATATCTATTAATAG
TAACTTGGCAAGTACATTACTATTGGAAGGACGCCAGGGTACATTGGCAGTACTCCCATTGACGTCAATG
GCGGTAAATGGCCCGCGATGGCTGCCAAGTACATCCCCATTGACGTCAATGGGGAGGGGCAATGACGCAA
ATGGGCGTTCCATTGACGTAAATGGGCGGTAGGCGTGCCTAATGGGAGGTCTATATAAGCAATGCTCGTT
TAGGGAAC
