Features (pLannotate 1.2.2; 18 found; start..end, strand, type, name):
     28..46      +  promoter       SP6 promoter: promoter for bacteriophage SP6 RNA polymerase
    101..125     +  protein_bind   attB1: mutant version of attB; recombination site for the Gateway® BP reaction BP Clonase™
    165..470     +  CDS            tardbp (fragment): TADBP_XENTR - Also known as tdp43. Experimental evidence at transcript level: Swiss-Prot protein existence level 2. Probably involved in transcriptional repression (By similarity). May play a role in the maintenance of the circadian clock periodicity. From Xenopus tropicalis (Western clawed frog) (Silurana tropicalis).
    471..1172    +  CDS            Superfolder GFP: Superfolder GFP is a basic (constitutively fluorescent) green fluorescent protein published in 2005, derived from Aequorea victoria. It is reported to be a very rapidly-maturing weak dimer.
   1658..1682    -  protein_bind   attB2: mutant version of attB; recombination site for the Gateway® BP reaction BP Clonase™
   1705..1722    -  promoter       T7 promoter (fragment): promoter for bacteriophage T7 RNA polymerase
   1727..1861    -  polyA_signal   SV40 poly(A) signal: SV40 polyadenylation signal
   1974..1992    -  promoter       T3 promoter: promoter for bacteriophage T3 RNA polymerase
   2037..2053    -  protein_bind   lac operator: The lac repressor binds to the lac operator to inhibit transcription in E. coli. This inhibition can be relieved by adding lactose or isopropyl-β-D-thiogalactopyranoside (IPTG). lac repressor encoded by lacI
   2061..2091    -  promoter       lac promoter: promoter for the E. coli lac operon
   2106..2127    -  protein_bind   CAP binding site: CAP binding activates transcription in the presence of cAMP. E. coli catabolite activator protein
   2140..2232    -  CDS            lacI (fragment): lac repressor; lacI; The lac repressor binds to the lac operator to inhibit transcription in E. coli. This inhibition can be relieved by adding lactose or isopropyl-β-D-thiogalactopyranoside (IPTG).
   2415..3003    -  rep_origin     ori: high-copy-number ColE1/pMB1/pBR322/pUC origin of replication
   3174..4034    -  CDS            AmpR: β-lactamase; bla; confers resistance to ampicillin, carbenicillin, and related antibiotics
   4035..4139    -  promoter       AmpR promoter: bla
   4192..4620    -  rep_origin     f1 ori (sequence partly withheld): f1 bacteriophage origin of replication; arrow indicates direction of (+) strand synthesis
   4625..4691    -  CDS            lacZα (fragment): LacZα fragment of β-galactosidase; lacZ fragment
   4698..5675    +  promoter       CMV IE94 promoter: enhancer/promoter region of simian cytomegalovirus major immediate early transcription unit IE94
>Addgene plasmid #107816 | pHBS996 TDP43 RRM-GFP A382T | addgene full sequence | sequence record 208181 | Addgene NGS Result
CTGCCTGGGGACGTCGGAGCAAGCTTGATTTAGGTGACACTATAGAATACAAGCTACTTGTTCTTTTTGC
AGGATCCCATCGATTCGAATTCAAGGATCAACAAGTTTGTACAAAAAAGCAGGCTGGCGCCGGTACCACC
GGTGCCACCATGGGATCCATGTCTGAATATATTCGGGTAACCGAAGATGAGAACGATGAGCCCATTGAAA
TACCATCGGAAGACGATGGGACGGTGCTGCTCTCCACGGTTACAGCCCAGTTTCCAGGGGCGTGTGGGCT
TCGCTACAGGAATCCAGTGTCTCAGTGTATGAGAGGTGTCCGGCTGGTAGAAGGAATTCTGCATGCCCCA
GATGCTGGCTGGGGAAATCTGGTGTATGTTGTCAACTATCCAAAAGATAACAAAAGAAAAATGGATGAGA
CAGATGCTTCATCAGCAGTGAAAGTGAAAAGAGCAGTCCAGAAAACATCCAGTAAAGGAGAGGAACTATT
TACAGGTACTGTGCCTATCAAAGTCGAGCTGGACGGCGACGTAAACGGCCACAAGTTCAGCGTGCGTGGC
GAGGGCGAGGGCGATGCCACCGAGGGCAAGCTGACCCTGAAGTTCATCTGCACCACCGGCAAGCTGCCGG
TGCCGTGGCCGACCCTCGTGACCACCCTGACCTACGGCGTGCAGTGCTTCAGCCGCTACCCGGACCACAT
GAAGCGTCACGACTTCTTCAAGTCCGCCATGCCGGAAGGCTACGTCCAGGAGCGCACCATCGAGTTCAAG
GACGACGGCACCTACAAGACCCGCGCGGAGGTGAAGTTCGAGGGCGACACCCTGGTGAACCGCATCGAGC
TGAAGGGCAACGACTTCAAGGAGGACGGCAACATCCTGGGTCACAAGCTGGAGTACAACCACAACAGCCA
CAACGTCCGTATCGAAGCCGACAAGCAGAAGAACGGCATCAAGGCTAACTTCAAGATCCGCCACAACGTT
GAGGACGGCAGCCAGCAGGAAGCCGACCACAAACAGCAGAACACCCCGATCGGCGACGGCCCGGTGCGCC
TGCCGGACAACCACTATCTGAGCACCCAGACCACGCTGAGCAAAGACCCGAACGAGAAGCGCGATCACAT
GGTCCTGAAGGAGTTCGTGACGGCAGCCGGTATCACTAAAGGTGAAGATGAAAGTGGATCCAATGCCGAA
CCTAAGCACAATAGCAATAGACAGTTAGAAAGAAGTGGAAGATTTGGTGGTAATCCAGGTGGCTTTGGGA
ATCAGGGTGGATTTGGTAATAGCAGAGGGGGTGGAGCTGGTTTGGGAAACAATCAAGGTAGTAATATGGG
TGGTGGGATGAACTTTGGTGCGTTCAGCATTAATCCAGCCATGATGGCTGCCGCCCAGGCAGCACTACAG
AGCAGTTGGGGTATGATGGGCATGTTAGCCAGCCAGCAGAACCAGTCAGGCCCATCGGGTAATAACCAAA
ACCAAGGCAACATGCAGAGGGAGCCAAACCAGGCCTTCGGTTCTGGAAATAACTCTTATAGTGGCTCTAA
TTCTGGTGCAACAATTGGTTGGGGATCAGCATCCAATGCAGGGTCGGGCAGTGGTTTTAATGGAGGCTTT
GGCTCAAGCATGGATTCTAAGTCTTCTGGCTGGGGAATGTAGACTAGACCCAGCTTTCTTGTACAAAGTG
GTTGATCCTCTCGAGCCTCTAGAACTATAGTGAGTCGTATTACGTAGATCCAGACATGATAAGATACATT
GATGAGTTTGGACAAACCACAACTAGAATGCAGTGAAAAAAATGCTTTATTTGTGAAATTTGTGATGCTA
TTGCTTTATTTGTAACCATTATAAGCTGCAATAAACAAGTTAACAACAACAATTGCATTCATTTTATGTT
TCAGGTTCAGGGGGAGGTGTGGGAGGTTTTTTAATTCGCGGCCGCGGCGCCAATGCATTGGGCCCGGTAC
CCAGCTTTTGTTCCCTTTAGTGAGGGTTAATTGCGCGCTTGGCGTAATCATGGTCATAGCTGTTTCCTGT
GTGAAATTGTTATCCGCTCACAATTCCACACAACATACGAGCCGGGAGCATAAAGTGTAAAGCCTGGGGT
GCCTAATGAGTGAGCTAACTCACATTAATTGCGTTGCGCTCACTGCCCGCTTTCCAGTCGGGAAACCTGT
CGTGCCAGCTGCATTAATGAATCGGCCAACGCGCGGGGAGAGGCGGTTTGCGTATTGGGCGCTCTTCCGC
TTCCTCGCTCACTGACTCGCTGCGCTCGGTCGTTCGGCTGCGGCGAGCGGTATCAGCTCACTCAAAGGCG
GTAATACGGTTATCCACAGAATCAGGGGATAACGCAGGAAAGAACATGTGAGCAAAAGGCCAGCAAAAGG
CCAGGAACCGTAAAAAGGCCGCGTTGCTGGCGTTTTTCCATAGGCTCCGCCCCCCTGACGAGCATCACAA
AAATCGACGCTCAAGTCAGAGGTGGCGAAACCCGACAGGACTATAAAGATACCAGGCGTTTCCCCCTGGA
AGCTCCCTCGTGCGCTCTCCTGTTCCGACCCTGCCGCTTACCGGATACCTGTCCGCCTTTCTCCCTTCGG
GAAGCGTGGCGCTTTCTCATAGCTCACGCTGTAGGTATCTCAGTTCGGTGTAGGTCGTTCGCTCCAAGCT
GGGCTGTGTGCACGAACCCCCCGTTCAGCCCGACCGCTGCGCCTTATCCGGTAACTATCGTCTTGAGTCC
AACCCGGTAAGACACGACTTATCGCCACTGGCAGCAGCCACTGGTAACAGGATTAGCAGAGCGAGGTATG
TAGGCGGTGCTACAGAGTTCTTGAAGTGGTGGCCTAACTACGGCTACACTAGAAGAACAGTATTTGGTAT
CTGCGCTCTGCTGAAGCCAGTTACCTTCGGAAAAAGAGTTGGTAGCTCTTGATCCGGCAAACAAACCACC
GCTGGTAGCGGTGGTTTTTTTGTTTGCAAGCAGCAGATTACGCGCAGAAAAAAAGGATCTCAAGAAGATC
CTTTGATCTTTTCTACGGGGTCTGACGCTCAGTGGAACGAAAACTCACGTTAAGGGATTTTGGTCATGAG
ATTATCAAAAAGGATCTTCACCTAGATCCTTTTAAATTAAAAATGAAGTTTTAAATCAATCTAAAGTATA
TATGAGTAAACTTGGTCTGACAGTTACCAATGCTTAATCAGTGAGGCACCTATCTCAGCGATCTGTCTAT
TTCGTTCATCCATAGTTGCCTGACTCCCCGTCGTGTAGATAACTACGATACGGGAGGGCTTACCATCTGG
CCCCAGTGCTGCAATGATACCGCGAGACCCACGCTCACCGGCTCCAGATTTATCAGCAATAAACCAGCCA
GCCGGAAGGGCCGAGCGCAGAAGTGGTCCTGCAACTTTATCCGCCTCCATCCAGTCTATTAATTGTTGCC
GGGAAGCTAGAGTAAGTAGTTCGCCAGTTAATAGTTTGCGCAACGTTGTTGCCATTGCTACAGGCATCGT
GGTGTCACGCTCGTCGTTTGGTATGGCTTCATTCAGCTCCGGTTCCCAACGATCAAGGCGAGTTACATGA
TCCCCCATGTTGTGCAAAAAAGCGGTTAGCTCCTTCGGTCCTCCGATCGTTGTCAGAAGTAAGTTGGCCG
CAGTGTTATCACTCATGGTTATGGCAGCACTGCATAATTCTCTTACTGTCATGCCATCCGTAAGATGCTT
TTCTGTGACTGGTGAGTACTCAACCAAGTCATTCTGAGAATAGTGTATGCGGCGACCGAGTTGCTCTTGC
CCGGCGTCAATACGGGATAATACCGCGCCACATAGCAGAACTTTAAAAGTGCTCATCATTGGAAAACGTT
CTTCGGGGCGAAAACTCTCAAGGATCTTACCGCTGTTGAGATCCAGTTCGATGTAACCCACTCGTGCACC
CAACTGATCTTCAGCATCTTTTACTTTCACCAGCGTTTCTGGGTGAGCAAAAACAGGAAGGCAAAATGCC
GCAAAAAAGGGAATAAGGGCGACACGGAAATGTTGAATACTCATACTCTTCCTTTTTCAATATTATTGAA
GCATTTATCAGGGTTATTGTCTCATGAGCGGATACATATTTGAATGTATTTAGAAAAATAAACAAATAGG
GGTTCCGCGCACATTTCCCCGAAAAGTGCCACCTAAATTGTAAGCGTTAATATTTTGTTAAAATTCGCGT
TAAATTTTTGTTAAATCAGCTCATTTTTTAACCAATAGGCCGAAATCGGCAAAATCCCTTATAAATCAAA
AGAATAGACCGAGATAGGGT
[37 nt withheld, positions 4291-4327]
AAAGAACGTGGACTCCAACGTCAAAGG
[49 nt withheld, positions 4355-4403]
T
[91 nt withheld, positions 4405-4495]
G
[124 nt withheld, positions 4497-4620]
CCCATTCGCCATTCAGGCTGCGCAACTGTTGGGAAGGGCGATCGGTGCGGGCCTCTTCGCTATTACGCCA
GTCGACCGCCAATTCAATATGGCGTATATGGACTCATGCCAATTCAATATGGTGGATCTGGACCTGTGCC
AATTCAATATGGCGTATATGGACTCGTGCCAATTCAATATGGTGGATCTGGACCCCAGCCAATTCAATAT
GGCGGACTTGGCACCATGCCAATTCAATATGGCGGACCTGGCACTGTGCCAACTGGGGAGGGGTCTACTT
GGCACGGTGCCAAGTTTGAGGAGGGGTCTTGGCCCTGTGCCAAGTCCGCCATATTGAATTGGCATGGTGC
CAATAATGGCGGCCATATTGGCTATATGCCAGGATCAATATATAGGCAATATCCAATATGGCCCTATGCC
AATATGGCTATTGGCCAGGTTCAATACTATGTATTGGCCCTATGCCATATAGTATTCCATATATGGGTTT
TCCTATTGACGTAGATAGCCCCTCCCAATGGGCGGTCCCATATACCATATATGGGGCTTCCTAATACCGC
CCATAGCCACTCCCCCATTGACGTCAATGGTCTCTATATATGGTCTTTCCTATTGACGTCATATGGGCGG
TCCTATTGACGTATATGGCGCCTCCCCCATTGACGTCAATTACGGTAAATGGCCCGCCTGGCTCAATGCC
CATTGACGTCAATAGGACCACCCACCATTGACGTCAATGGGATGGCTCATTGCCCATTCATATCCGTTCT
CACGCCCCCTATTGACGTCAATGACGGTAAATGGCCCACTTGGCAGTACATCAATATCTATTAATAGTAA
CTTGGCAAGTACATTACTATTGGAAGTACGCCAGGGTACATTGGCAGTACTCCCATTGACGTCAATGGCG
GTAAATGGCCCGCGATGGCTGCCAAGTACATCCCCATTGACGTCAATGGGGAGGGGCAATGACGCAAATG
GGCGTTCCATTGACGTAAATGGGCGGTAGGCGTGCCTAATGGGAGGTCTATATAAGCAATGCTCGTTTAG
GGAACCGCCATT
